Addgene plasmid #85134: pLV-EF1a-IRES-Hygro
Purpose: (Empty Backbone) lentiviral backbone
Depositing lab: Tobias Meyer. Depositing organization: Stanford University. Publication: Engulfed cadherin fingers are polarized junctional structures between collectively migrating endothelial cells. Hayer A, Shao L, Chung M, Joubert LM, Yang HW, Tsai FC, Bisaria A, Betzig E, Meyer T. Nat Cell Biol. 2016 Dec;18(12):1311-1323. doi: 10.1038/ncb3438. Epub 2016 Nov 14. PubMed 27842057.
Backbone
  Vector backbone: pLV-EF1a-IRES-Hygro
  Backbone size (bp): 9211
  Vector type: Lentiviral
  Promoter: EF1a
  Selectable markers: Hygromycin
Growth in bacteria
  Bacterial resistance: Ampicillin, 100 μg/mL
  Growth temperature: 30°C
  Growth strain: NEB Stable
  Copy number: High Copy
Terms and licenses: Academic/Nonprofit Terms; Industry Terms: Not Available to Industry
Depositor comments: Efficient selection of stably transduced cells due to IRES-driven selectable marker. Suitable cloning sites are BamHI/EcoRI, BamHI/NotI. Compatible with 2nd and 3rd generation lentiviral packaging systems.
How to cite: pLV-EF1a-IRES-Hygro was a gift from Tobias Meyer (Addgene plasmid # 85134 ; http://n2t.net/addgene:85134 ; RRID:Addgene_85134)
