[The description below was written by a language model from this plasmid's Addgene catalogue record and pLannotate feature annotations shown in this document.]
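Description:
pLV-EF1a-IRES-Hygro is an empty HIV-1-based lentiviral transfer backbone of about 9.2 kb, intended for making stably transduced mammalian cell lines. In bacteria it is maintained through a high-copy ColE1/pUC-type origin and an ampicillin resistance gene (β-lactamase under its own promoter). Remnants of a lac promoter/operator region and an SV40 poly(A) signal also sit in the plasmid backbone. The viral portion is bounded by two HIV-1 LTRs, both annotated as truncated, each preceded by sequence that the annotation software matches to nef fragments. This portion contains the Ψ packaging signal with an adjoining gag fragment, the Rev response element for Rev-dependent nuclear export of the genomic RNA, and the cPPT/CTS element, which aids nuclear import of the reverse-transcribed genome. The depositor states that it is compatible with both second- and third-generation packaging systems.

The expression cassette uses the human EF-1α core promoter together with EF-1α intron A. A gap of roughly 150 bp follows, between the intron and the IRES. This gap presumably holds the cloning sites, which the depositor lists as BamHI/EcoRI or BamHI/NotI, although the sites themselves are not annotated. Downstream are an EMCV IRES, the hygromycin phosphotransferase gene (hph) and a WPRE, which enhances transcript stability and expression. A gene inserted at the cloning site is therefore transcribed on the same bicistronic mRNA as the hygromycin marker. Drug-resistant cells should consequently also express the transgene, which the depositor cites as the reason for efficient selection.

The depositor's sequence (9,211 nt) and the repository's sequencing result (9,164 nt) differ slightly in length but carry essentially the same annotated features.
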