Features (pLannotate 1.2.2; 23 found; start..end, strand, type, name):
    377..634     +  LTR            5' LTR (truncated): truncated 5' long terminal repeat (LTR) from HIV-1
    681..806     +  misc_feature   HIV-1 Ψ: packaging signal of human immunodeficiency virus type 1
    790..1128    +  CDS            HIV-1 gag (fragment): gag protein from human immunodeficiency virus 1; gag
   1303..1536    +  misc_feature   RRE: The Rev response element (RRE) of HIV-1 allows for Rev-dependent mRNA export from the nucleus to the cytoplasm.
   1913..2013    +  CDS            Rev (fragment): human immunodeficiency virus 1 (HIV-1) Rev protein; rev; enhances nuclear export of unspliced and incompletely spliced viral mRNAs
   2028..2144    +  misc_feature   cPPT/CTS: central polypurine tract and central termination sequence of HIV-1
   2221..2432    +  promoter       EF-1α core promoter: core promoter for human elongation factor EF-1α
   2433..3371    +  intron         EF-1α intron A: intron upstream of the start codon of human EF-1α
   3520..4081    +  misc_feature   IRES: internal ribosome entry site (IRES) of the encephalomyocarditis virus (EMCV)
   4084..5106    +  CDS            hph: KHYB_ECOLX - Experimental evidence at protein level: Swiss-Prot protein existence level 1. The aminoglycoside phosphotransferases achieve inactivation of their antibiotic substrates by phosphorylation. Only phosphorylates hygromycin and closely related compounds such as demethyl analogs and destomycin. From Escherichia coli.
   5133..5721    +  misc_feature   WPRE: woodchuck hepatitis virus posttranscriptional regulatory element
   5738..5842    +  CDS            nef (fragment): NEF_HV1Z2 - Experimental evidence at protein level: Swiss-Prot protein existence level 1. Extracellular Nef protein targets CD4(+) T-lymphocytes for apoptosis by interacting with CXCR4 surface receptors. From Human immunodeficiency virus type 1 group M subtype D (isolate Z2/CDC-Z34) (HIV-1).
   5841..6257    +  CDS            nef (fragment): NEF_HV1BR - Experimental evidence at protein level: Swiss-Prot protein existence level 1. Extracellular Nef protein targets CD4(+) T-lymphocytes for apoptosis by interacting with CXCR4 surface receptors (PubMed:14990729). From Human immunodeficiency virus type 1 group M subtype B (isolate BRU/LAI) (HIV-1).
   6305..6562    +  LTR            5' LTR (truncated): truncated 5' long terminal repeat (LTR) from HIV-1
   6715..6731    -  protein_bind   lac operator: The lac repressor binds to the lac operator to inhibit transcription in E. coli. This inhibition can be relieved by adding lactose or isopropyl-β-D-thiogalactopyranoside (IPTG). lac repressor encoded by lacI
   6739..6769    -  promoter       lac promoter: promoter for the E. coli lac operon
   6784..6805    -  protein_bind   CAP binding site: CAP binding activates transcription in the presence of cAMP. E. coli catabolite activator protein
   6818..6910    -  CDS            lacI (fragment): lac repressor; lacI; The lac repressor binds to the lac operator to inhibit transcription in E. coli. This inhibition can be relieved by adding lactose or isopropyl-β-D-thiogalactopyranoside (IPTG).
   7093..7678    -  rep_origin     ori: high-copy-number ColE1/pMB1/pBR322/pUC origin of replication
   7849..8709    -  CDS            AmpR: β-lactamase; bla; confers resistance to ampicillin, carbenicillin, and related antibiotics
   8710..8814    -  promoter       AmpR promoter: bla
   8862..8996    +  polyA_signal   SV40 poly(A) signal: SV40 polyadenylation signal
   9211..329     +  CDS            nef (fragment) (across the origin): NEF_HV1BR - Experimental evidence at protein level: Swiss-Prot protein existence level 1. Extracellular Nef protein targets CD4(+) T-lymphocytes for apoptosis by interacting with CXCR4 surface receptors (PubMed:14990729). From Human immunodeficiency virus type 1 group M subtype B (isolate BRU/LAI) (HIV-1).
>Addgene plasmid #85134 | pLV-EF1a-IRES-Hygro | depositor full sequence | sequence record 166531 | pLV-EF1a-IRES-Hygro sequence 9211 bps
TGGAAGGGCTAATTCACTCCCAAAGAAGACAAGATATCCTTGATCTGTGGATCTACCACACACAAGGCTA
CTTCCCTGATTAGCAGAACTACACACCAGGGCCAGGGGTCAGATATCCACTGACCTTTGGATGGTGCTAC
AAGCTAGTACCAGTTGAGCCAGATAAGGTAGAAGAGGCCAATAAAGGAGAGAACACCAGCTTGTTACACC
CTGTGAGCCTGCATGGGATGGATGACCCGGAGAGAGAAGTGTTAGAGTGGAGGTTTGACAGCCGCCTAGC
ATTTCATCACGTGGCCCGAGAGCTGCATCCGGAGTACTTCAAGAACTGCTGATATCGAGCTTGCTACAAG
GGACTTTCCGCTGGGGACTTTCCAGGGAGGCGTGGCCTGGGCGGGACTGGGGAGTGGCGAGCCCTCAGAT
CCTGCATATAAGCAGCTGCTTTTTGCCTGTACTGGGTCTCTCTGGTTAGACCAGATCTGAGCCTGGGAGC
TCTCTGGCTAACTAGGGAACCCACTGCTTAAGCCTCAATAAAGCTTGCCTTGAGTGCTTCAAGTAGTGTG
TGCCCGTCTGTTGTGTGACTCTGGTAACTAGAGATCCCTCAGACCCTTTTAGTCAGTGTGGAAAATCTCT
AGCAGTGGCGCCCGAACAGGGACTTGAAAGCGAAAGGGAAACCAGAGGAGCTCTCTCGACGCAGGACTCG
GCTTGCTGAAGCGCGCACGGCAAGAGGCGAGGGGCGGCGACTGGTGAGTACGCCAAAAATTTTGACTAGC
GGAGGCTAGAAGGAGAGAGATGGGTGCGAGAGCGTCAGTATTAAGCGGGGGAGAATTAGATCGCGATGGG
AAAAAATTCGGTTAAGGCCAGGGGGAAAGAAAAAATATAAATTAAAACATATAGTATGGGCAAGCAGGGA
GCTAGAACGATTCGCAGTTAATCCTGGCCTGTTAGAAACATCAGAAGGCTGTAGACAAATACTGGGACAG
CTACAACCATCCCTTCAGACAGGATCAGAAGAACTTAGATCATTATATAATACAGTAGCAACCCTCTATT
GTGTGCATCAAAGGATAGAGATAAAAGACACCAAGGAAGCTTTAGACAAGATAGAGGAAGAGCAAAACAA
AAGTAAGACCACCGCACAGCAAGCGGCCGGCCGCTGATCTTCAGACCTGGAGGAGGAGATATGAGGGACA
ATTGGAGAAGTGAATTATATAAATATAAAGTAGTAAAAATTGAACCATTAGGAGTAGCACCCACCAAGGC
AAAGAGAAGAGTGGTGCAGAGAGAAAAAAGAGCAGTGGGAATAGGAGCTTTGTTCCTTGGGTTCTTGGGA
GCAGCAGGAAGCACTATGGGCGCAGCGTCAATGACGCTGACGGTACAGGCCAGACAATTATTGTCTGGTA
TAGTGCAGCAGCAGAACAATTTGCTGAGGGCTATTGAGGCGCAACAGCATCTGTTGCAACTCACAGTCTG
GGGCATCAAGCAGCTCCAGGCAAGAATCCTGGCTGTGGAAAGATACCTAAAGGATCAACAGCTCCTGGGG
ATTTGGGGTTGCTCTGGAAAACTCATTTGCACCACTGCTGTGCCTTGGAATGCTAGTTGGAGTAATAAAT
CTCTGGAACAGATTTGGAATCACACGACCTGGATGGAGTGGGACAGAGAAATTAACAATTACACAAGCTT
AATACACTCCTTAATTGAAGAATCGCAAAACCAGCAAGAAAAGAATGAACAAGAATTATTGGAATTAGAT
AAATGGGCAAGTTTGTGGAATTGGTTTAACATAACAAATTGGCTGTGGTATATAAAATTATTCATAATGA
TAGTAGGAGGCTTGGTAGGTTTAAGAATAGTTTTTGCTGTACTTTCTATAGTGAATAGAGTTAGGCAGGG
ATATTCACCATTATCGTTTCAGACCCACCTCCCAACCCCGAGGGGACCCGACAGGCCCGAAGGAATAGAA
GAAGAAGGTGGAGAGAGAGACAGAGACAGATCCATTCGATTAGTGAACGGATCTCGACGGTATCGCCTTT
AAAAGAAAAGGGGGGATTGGGGGGTACAGTGCAGGGGAAAGAATAGTAGACATAATAGCAACAGACATAC
AAACTAAAGAACTACAAAAACAAATTACAAAAATTCAAAATTTTCGGGTTTATTACAGGGACAGCAGAGA
TCCAGTTTATCGATGAGGCCCTTTCGTCTTCACTCGAGGTGCCCGTCAGTGGGCAGAGCGCACATCGCCC
ACAGTCCCCGAGAAGTTGGGGGGAGGGGTCGGCAATTGAACCGGTGCCTAGAGAAGGTGGCGCGGGGTAA
ACTGGGAAAGTGATGTCGTGTACTGGCTCCGCCTTTTTCCCGAGGGTGGGGGAGAACCGTATATAAGTGC
AGTAGTCGCCGTGAACGTTCTTTTTCGCAACGGGTTTGCCGCCAGAACACAGGTAAGTGCCGTGTGTGGT
TCCCGCGGGCCTGGCCTCTTTACGGGTTATGGCCCTTGCGTGCCTTGAATTACTTCCACCTGGCTGCAGT
ACGTGATTCTTGATCCCGAGCTTCGGGTTGGAAGTGGGTGGGAGAGTTCGAGGCCTTGCGCTTAAGGAGC
CCCTTCGCCTCGTGCTTGAGTTGAGGCCTGGCCTGGGCGCTGGGGCCGCCGCGTGCGAATCTGGTGGCAC
CTTCGCGCCTGTCTCGCTGCTTTCGATAAGTCTCTAGCCATTTAAAATTTTTGATGACCTGCTGCGACGC
TTTTTTTCTGGCAAGATAGTCTTGTAAATGCGGGCCAAGATCTGCACACTGGTATTTCGGTTTTTGGGGC
CGCGGGCGGCGACGGGGCCCGTGCGTCCCAGCGCACATGTTCGGCGAGGCGGGGCCTGCGAGCGCGGCCA
CCGAGAATCGGACGGGGGTAGTCTCAAGCTGGCCGGCCTGCTCTGGTGCCTGGCCTCGCGCCGCCGTGTA
TCGCCCCGCCCTGGGCGGCAAGGCTGGCCCGGTCGGCACCAGTTGCGTGAGCGGAAAGATGGCCGCTTCC
CGGCCCTGCTGCAGGGAGCTCAAAATGGAGGACGCGGCGCTCGGGAGAGCGGGCGGGTGAGTCACCCACA
CAAAGGAAAAGGGCCTTTCCGTCCTCAGCCGTCGCTTCATGTGACTCCACGGAGTACCGGGCGCCGTCCA
GGCACCTCGATTAGTTCTCGAGCTTTTGGAGTACGTCGTCTTTAGGTTGGGGGGAGGGGTTTTATGCGAT
GGAGTTTCCCCACACTGAGTGGGTGGAGACTGAAGTTAGGCCAGCTTGGCACTTGATGTAATTCTCCTTG
GAATTTGCCCTTTTTGAGTTTGGATCTTGGTTCATTCTCAAGCCTCAGACAGTGGTTCAAAGTTTTTTTC
TTCCATTTCAGGTGTCGTGAGGATCCGCGGCCGCGCCGGCTCTAGATCGCGAACGCGTGAATTCCTCGAG
GGCGGCCGCTCTAGAGTCGACGGGCCGCGGTAACAATTGTTAACTAACTTAAGCTAGCAACGGTTTCCCT
CTAGCGGGATCAATTCCGCCCCCCCCCCCTAACGTTACTGGCCGAAGCCGCTTGGAATAAGGCCGGTGTG
CGTTTGTCTATATGTTATTTTCCACCATATTGCCGTCTTTTGGCAATGTGAGGGCCCGGAAACCTGGCCC
TGTCTTCTTGACGAGCATTCCTAGGGGTCTTTCCCCTCTCGCCAAAGGAATGCAAGGTCTGTTGAATGTC
GTGAAGGAAGCAGTTCCTCTGGAAGCTTCTTGAAGACAAACAACGTCTGTAGCGACCCTTTGCAGGCAGC
GGAACCCCCCACCTGGCGACAGGTGCCTCTGCGGCCAAAAGCCACGTGTATAAGATACACCTGCAAAGGC
GGCACAACCCCAGTGCCACGTTGTGAGTTGGATAGTTGTGGAAAGAGTCAAATGGCTCTCCTCAAGCGTA
TTCAACAAGGGGCTGAAGGATGCCCAGAAGGTACCCCATTGTATGGGATCTGATCTGGGGCCTCGGTGCA
CATGCTTTACATGTGTTTAGTCGAGGTTAAAAAAACGTCTAGGCCCCCCGAACCACGGGGACGTGGTTTT
CCTTTGAAAAACACGATAATACCATGAAAAAGCCTGAACTCACCGCGACGTCTGTCGAGAAGTTTCTGAT
CGAAAAGTTCGACAGCGTCTCCGACCTGATGCAGCTCTCGGAGGGCGAAGAATCTCGTGCTTTCAGCTTC
GATGTAGGAGGGCGTGGATATGTCCTGCGGGTAAATAGCTGCGCCGATGGTTTCTACAAAGATCGTTATG
TTTATCGGCACTTTGCATCGGCCGCGCTCCCGATTCCGGAAGTGCTTGACATTGGGGAATTTAGCGAGAG
CCTGACCTATTGCATCTCCCGCCGTGCACAGGGTGTCACGTTGCAAGACCTGCCTGAAACCGAACTGCCC
GCTGTTCTGCAGCCGGTCGCGGAGGCCATGGATGCGATCGCTGCGGCCGATCTTAGCCAGACGAGCGGGT
TCGGCCCATTCGGACCGCAAGGAATCGGTCAATACACTACATGGCGTGATTTCATATGCGCGATTGCTGA
TCCCCATGTGTATCACTGGCAAACTGTGATGGACGACACCGTCAGTGCGTCCGTCGCGCAGGCTCTCGAT
GAGCTGATGCTTTGGGCCGAGGACTGCCCCGAAGTCCGGCACCTCGTGCACGCGGATTTCGGCTCCAACA
ATGTCCTGACGGACAATGGCCGCATAACAGCGGTCATTGACTGGAGCGAGGCGATGTTCGGGGATTCCCA
ATACGAGGTCGCCAACATCTTCTTCTGGAGGCCGTGGTTGGCTTGTATGGAGCAGCAGACGCGCTACTTC
GAGCGGAGGCATCCGGAGCTTGCAGGATCGCCGCGGCTCCGGGCGTATATGCTCCGCATTGGTCTTGACC
AACTCTATCAGAGCTTGGTTGACGGCAATTTCGATGATGCAGCTTGGGCGCAGGGTCGATGCGACGCAAT
CGTCCGATCCGGAGCCGGGACTGTCGGGCGTACACAAATCGCCCGCAGAAGCGCGGCCGTCTGGACCGAT
GGCTGTGTAGAAGTACTCGCCGATAGTGGAAACCGACGCCCCAGCACTCGTCCGAGGGCAAAGGAATAGC
CCGGGCGGGGCGCGTCTGGAACAATCAACCTCTGGATTACAAAATTTGTGAAAGATTGACTGGTATTCTT
AACTATGTTGCTCCTTTTACGCTATGTGGATACGCTGCTTTAATGCCTTTGTATCATGCTATTGCTTCCC
GTATGGCTTTCATTTTCTCCTCCTTGTATAAATCCTGGTTGCTGTCTCTTTATGAGGAGTTGTGGCCCGT
TGTCAGGCAACGTGGCGTGGTGTGCACTGTGTTTGCTGACGCAACCCCCACTGGTTGGGGCATTGCCACC
ACCTGTCAGCTCCTTTCCGGGACTTTCGCTTTCCCCCTCCCTATTGCCACGGCGGAACTCATCGCCGCCT
GCCTTGCCCGCTGCTGGACAGGGGCTCGGCTGTTGGGCACTGACAATTCCGTGGTGTTGTCGGGGAAGCT
GACGTCCTTTCCATGGCTGCTCGCCTGTGTTGCCACCTGGATTCTGCGCGGGACGTCCTTCTGCTACGTC
CCTTCGGCCCTCAATCCAGCGGACCTTCCTTCCCGCGGCCTGCTGCCGGCTCTGCGGCCTCTTCCGCGTC
TTCGCCTTCGCCCTCAGACGAGTCGGATCTCCCTTTGGGCCGCCTCCCCGCCTGGAATTAATTCTGCAGT
CGAGACCTAGAAAAACATGGAGCAATCACAAGTAGCAATACAGCAGCTACCAATGCTGATTGTGCCTGGC
TAGAAGCACAAGAGGAGGAGGAGGTGGGTTTTTCCAGTCACACCTCAGGTACCTTTAAGACCAATGACTT
ACAAGGCAGCTGTAGATCTTAGCCACTTTTTAAAAGAAAAGAGGGGACTGGAAGGGCTAATTCACTCCCA
ACGAAGACAAGATATCCTTGATCTGTGGATCTACCACACACAAGGCTACTTCCCTGATTAGCAGAACTAC
ACACCAGGGCCAGGGGTCAGATATCCACTGACCTTTGGATGGTGCTACAAGCTAGTACCAGTTGAGCCAG
ATAAGGTAGAAGAGGCCAATAAAGGAGAGAACACCAGCTTGTTACACCCTGTGAGCCTGCATGGGATGGA
TGACCCGGAGAGAGAAGTGTTAGAGTGGAGGTTTGACAGCCGCCTAGCATTTCATCACGTGGCCCGAGAG
CTGCATCCGGAGTACTTCAAGAACTGCTGATATCGAGCTTGCTACAAGGGACTTTCCGCTGGGGACTTTC
CAGGGAGGCGTGGCCTGGGCGGGACTGGGGAGTGGCGAGCCCTCAGATCCTGCATATAAGCAGCTGCTTT
TTGCCTGTACTGGGTCTCTCTGGTTAGACCAGATCTGAGCCTGGGAGCTCTCTGGCTAACTAGGGAACCC
ACTGCTTAAGCCTCAATAAAGCTTGCCTTGAGTGCTTCAAGTAGTGTGTGCCCGTCTGTTGTGTGACTCT
GGTAACTAGAGATCCCTCAGACCCTTTTAGTCAGTGTGGAAAATCTCTAGCAGTAGTAGTTCATGTCATC
TTATTATTCAGTATTTATAACTTGCAAAGAAATGAATATCAGAGAGTGAGAGGCCTTGACATTGCTAGCG
TTTTACCGTCGACCTCTAGCTAGAGCTTGGCGTAATCATGGTCATAGCTGTTTCCTGTGTGAAATTGTTA
TCCGCTCACAATTCCACACAACATACGAGCCGGAAGCATAAAGTGTAAAGCCTGGGGTGCCTAATGAGTG
AGCTAACTCACATTAATTGCGTTGCGCTCACTGCCCGCTTTCCAGTCGGGAAACCTGTCGTGCCAGCTGC
ATTAATGAATCGGCCAACGCGCGGGGAGAGGCGGTTTGCGTATTGGGCGCTCTTCCGCTTCCTCGCTCAC
TGACTCGCTGCGCTCGGTCGTTCGGCTGCGGCGAGCGGTATCAGCTCACTCAAAGGCGGTAATACGGTTA
TCCACAGAATCAGGGGATAACGCAGGAAAGAACATGTGAGCAAAAGGCCAGCAAAAGGCCAGGAACCGTA
AAAAGGCCGCGTTGCTGGCGTTTTTCCATAGGCTCCGCCCCCCTGACGAGCATCACAAAAATCGACGCTC
AAGTCAGAGGTGGCGAAACCCGACAGGACTATAAAGATACCAGGCGTTTCCCCCTGGAAGCTCCCTCGTG
CGCTCTCCTGTTCCGACCCTGCCGCTTACCGGATACCTGTCCGCCTTTCTCCCTTCGGGAAGCGTGGCGC
TTTCTCATAGCTCACGCTGTAGGTATCTCAGTTCGGTGTAGGTCGTTCGCTCCAAGCTGGGCTGTGTGCA
CGAACCCCCCGTTCAGCCCGACCGCTGCGCCTTATCCGGTAACTATCGTCTTGAGTCCAACCCGGTAAGA
CACGACTTATCGCCACTGGCAGCAGCCACTGGTAACAGGATTAGCAGAGCGAGGTATGTAGGCGGTGCTA
CAGAGTTCTTGAAGTGGTGGCCTAACTACGGCTACACTAGAAGAACAGTATTTGGTATCTGCGCTCTGCT
GAAGCCAGTTACCTTCGGAAAAAGAGTTGGTAGCTCTTGATCCGGCAAACAAACCACCGCTGGTAGCGGT
TTTTTTGTTTGCAAGCAGCAGATTACGCGCAGAAAAAAAGGATCTCAAGAAGATCCTTTGATCTTTTCTA
CGGGGTCTGACGCTCAGTGGAACGAAAACTCACGTTAAGGGATTTTGGTCATGAGATTATCAAAAAGGAT
CTTCACCTAGATCCTTTTAAATTAAAAATGAAGTTTTAAATCAATCTAAAGTATATATGAGTAAACTTGG
TCTGACAGTTACCAATGCTTAATCAGTGAGGCACCTATCTCAGCGATCTGTCTATTTCGTTCATCCATAG
TTGCCTGACTCCCCGTCGTGTAGATAACTACGATACGGGAGGGCTTACCATCTGGCCCCAGTGCTGCAAT
GATACCGCGAGACCCACGCTCACCGGCTCCAGATTTATCAGCAATAAACCAGCCAGCCGGAAGGGCCGAG
CGCAGAAGTGGTCCTGCAACTTTATCCGCCTCCATCCAGTCTATTAATTGTTGCCGGGAAGCTAGAGTAA
GTAGTTCGCCAGTTAATAGTTTGCGCAACGTTGTTGCCATTGCTACAGGCATCGTGGTGTCACGCTCGTC
GTTTGGTATGGCTTCATTCAGCTCCGGTTCCCAACGATCAAGGCGAGTTACATGATCCCCCATGTTGTGC
AAAAAAGCGGTTAGCTCCTTCGGTCCTCCGATCGTTGTCAGAAGTAAGTTGGCCGCAGTGTTATCACTCA
TGGTTATGGCAGCACTGCATAATTCTCTTACTGTCATGCCATCCGTAAGATGCTTTTCTGTGACTGGTGA
GTACTCAACCAAGTCATTCTGAGAATAGTGTATGCGGCGACCGAGTTGCTCTTGCCCGGCGTCAATACGG
GATAATACCGCGCCACATAGCAGAACTTTAAAAGTGCTCATCATTGGAAAACGTTCTTCGGGGCGAAAAC
TCTCAAGGATCTTACCGCTGTTGAGATCCAGTTCGATGTAACCCACTCGTGCACCCAACTGATCTTCAGC
ATCTTTTACTTTCACCAGCGTTTCTGGGTGAGCAAAAACAGGAAGGCAAAATGCCGCAAAAAAGGGAATA
AGGGCGACACGGAAATGTTGAATACTCATACTCTTCCTTTTTCAATATTATTGAAGCATTTATCAGGGTT
ATTGTCTCATGAGCGGATACATATTTGAATGTATTTAGAAAAATAAACAAATAGGGGTTCCGCGCACATT
TCCCCGAAAAGTGCCACCTGACGTCGACGGATCGGGAGATCAACTTGTTTATTGCAGCTTATAATGGTTA
CAAATAAAGCAATAGCATCACAAATTTCACAAATAAAGCATTTTTTTCACTGCATTCTAGTTGTGGTTTG
TCCAAACTCATCAATGTATCTTATCATGTCTGGATCAACTGGATAACTCAAGCTAACCAAAATCATCCCA
AACTTCCCACCCCATACCCTATTACCACTGCCAATTACCTAGTGGTTTCATTTACTCTAAACCTGTGATT
CCTCTGAATTATTTTCATTTTAAAGAAATTGTATTTGTTAAATATGTACTACAAACTTAGTAGTTTTTAA
AGAAATTGTATTTGTTAAATATGTACTACAAACTTAGTAGT
