Features (pLannotate 1.2.2; 22 found; start..end, strand, type, name):
    377..634     +  LTR            5' LTR (truncated): truncated 5' long terminal repeat (LTR) from HIV-1
    681..806     +  misc_feature   HIV-1 Ψ: packaging signal of human immunodeficiency virus type 1
    790..1128    +  CDS            HIV-1 gag (fragment): gag protein from human immunodeficiency virus 1; gag
   1303..1536    +  misc_feature   RRE: The Rev response element (RRE) of HIV-1 allows for Rev-dependent mRNA export from the nucleus to the cytoplasm.
   1913..2013    +  CDS            Rev (fragment): human immunodeficiency virus 1 (HIV-1) Rev protein; rev; enhances nuclear export of unspliced and incompletely spliced viral mRNAs
   2028..2143    +  misc_feature   cPPT/CTS: central polypurine tract and central termination sequence of HIV-1 (lacking the first T)
   2221..2432    +  promoter       EF-1α core promoter: core promoter for human elongation factor EF-1α
   2433..3371    +  intron         EF-1α intron A: intron upstream of the start codon of human EF-1α
   3520..4081    +  misc_feature   IRES: internal ribosome entry site (IRES) of the encephalomyocarditis virus (EMCV)
   4084..5106    +  CDS            hph: KHYB_ECOLX - Experimental evidence at protein level: Swiss-Prot protein existence level 1. The aminoglycoside phosphotransferases achieve inactivation of their antibiotic substrates by phosphorylation. Only phosphorylates hygromycin and closely related compounds such as demethyl analogs and destomycin. From Escherichia coli.
   5133..5721    +  misc_feature   WPRE: woodchuck hepatitis virus posttranscriptional regulatory element
   5738..6256    +  CDS            nef (fragment): NEF_HV1BR - Experimental evidence at protein level: Swiss-Prot protein existence level 1. Extracellular Nef protein targets CD4(+) T-lymphocytes for apoptosis by interacting with CXCR4 surface receptors (PubMed:14990729). From Human immunodeficiency virus type 1 group M subtype B (isolate BRU/LAI) (HIV-1).
   6304..6561    +  LTR            5' LTR (truncated): truncated 5' long terminal repeat (LTR) from HIV-1
   6713..6729    -  protein_bind   lac operator: The lac repressor binds to the lac operator to inhibit transcription in E. coli. This inhibition can be relieved by adding lactose or isopropyl-β-D-thiogalactopyranoside (IPTG). lac repressor encoded by lacI
   6737..6767    -  promoter       lac promoter: promoter for the E. coli lac operon
   6782..6803    -  protein_bind   CAP binding site: CAP binding activates transcription in the presence of cAMP. E. coli catabolite activator protein
   6816..6908    -  CDS            lacI (fragment): lac repressor; lacI; The lac repressor binds to the lac operator to inhibit transcription in E. coli. This inhibition can be relieved by adding lactose or isopropyl-β-D-thiogalactopyranoside (IPTG).
   7091..7679    -  rep_origin     ori: high-copy-number ColE1/pMB1/pBR322/pUC origin of replication
   7850..8710    -  CDS            AmpR: β-lactamase; bla; confers resistance to ampicillin, carbenicillin, and related antibiotics
   8711..8815    -  promoter       AmpR promoter: bla
   8863..8997    +  polyA_signal   SV40 poly(A) signal: SV40 polyadenylation signal
   9164..329     +  CDS            nef (fragment) (across the origin): NEF_HV1BR - Experimental evidence at protein level: Swiss-Prot protein existence level 1. Extracellular Nef protein targets CD4(+) T-lymphocytes for apoptosis by interacting with CXCR4 surface receptors (PubMed:14990729). From Human immunodeficiency virus type 1 group M subtype B (isolate BRU/LAI) (HIV-1).
>Addgene plasmid #85134 | pLV-EF1a-IRES-Hygro | addgene full sequence | sequence record 172514 | Addgene NGS Result
TGGAAGGGCTAATTCACTCCCAAAGAAGACAAGATATCCTTGATCTGTGGATCTACCACACACAAGGCTA
CTTCCCTGATTAGCAGAACTACACACCAGGGCCAGGGGTCAGATATCCACTGACCTTTGGATGGTGCTAC
AAGCTAGTACCAGTTGAGCCAGATAAGGTAGAAGAGGCCAATAAAGGAGAGAACACCAGCTTGTTACACC
CTGTGAGCCTGCATGGGATGGATGACCCGGAGAGAGAAGTGTTAGAGTGGAGGTTTGACAGCCGCCTAGC
ATTTCATCACGTGGCCCGAGAGCTGCATCCGGAGTACTTCAAGAACTGCTGATATCGAGCTTGCTACAAG
GGACTTTCCGCTGGGGACTTTCCAGGGAGGCGTGGCCTGGGCGGGACTGGGGAGTGGCGAGCCCTCAGAT
CCTGCATATAAGCAGCTGCTTTTTGCCTGTACTGGGTCTCTCTGGTTAGACCAGATCTGAGCCTGGGAGC
TCTCTGGCTAACTAGGGAACCCACTGCTTAAGCCTCAATAAAGCTTGCCTTGAGTGCTTCAAGTAGTGTG
TGCCCGTCTGTTGTGTGACTCTGGTAACTAGAGATCCCTCAGACCCTTTTAGTCAGTGTGGAAAATCTCT
AGCAGTGGCGCCCGAACAGGGACTTGAAAGCGAAAGGGAAACCAGAGGAGCTCTCTCGACGCAGGACTCG
GCTTGCTGAAGCGCGCACGGCAAGAGGCGAGGGGCGGCGACTGGTGAGTACGCCAAAAATTTTGACTAGC
GGAGGCTAGAAGGAGAGAGATGGGTGCGAGAGCGTCAGTATTAAGCGGGGGAGAATTAGATCGCGATGGG
AAAAAATTCGGTTAAGGCCAGGGGGAAAGAAAAAATATAAATTAAAACATATAGTATGGGCAAGCAGGGA
GCTAGAACGATTCGCAGTTAATCCTGGCCTGTTAGAAACATCAGAAGGCTGTAGACAAATACTGGGACAG
CTACAACCATCCCTTCAGACAGGATCAGAAGAACTTAGATCATTATATAATACAGTAGCAACCCTCTATT
GTGTGCATCAAAGGATAGAGATAAAAGACACCAAGGAAGCTTTAGACAAGATAGAGGAAGAGCAAAACAA
AAGTAAGACCACCGCACAGCAAGCGGCCGGCCGCTGATCTTCAGACCTGGAGGAGGAGATATGAGGGACA
ATTGGAGAAGTGAATTATATAAATATAAAGTAGTAAAAATTGAACCATTAGGAGTAGCACCCACCAAGGC
AAAGAGAAGAGTGGTGCAGAGAGAAAAAAGAGCAGTGGGAATAGGAGCTTTGTTCCTTGGGTTCTTGGGA
GCAGCAGGAAGCACTATGGGCGCAGCGTCAATGACGCTGACGGTACAGGCCAGACAATTATTGTCTGGTA
TAGTGCAGCAGCAGAACAATTTGCTGAGGGCTATTGAGGCGCAACAGCATCTGTTGCAACTCACAGTCTG
GGGCATCAAGCAGCTCCAGGCAAGAATCCTGGCTGTGGAAAGATACCTAAAGGATCAACAGCTCCTGGGG
ATTTGGGGTTGCTCTGGAAAACTCATTTGCACCACTGCTGTGCCTTGGAATGCTAGTTGGAGTAATAAAT
CTCTGGAACAGATTTGGAATCACACGACCTGGATGGAGTGGGACAGAGAAATTAACAATTACACAAGCTT
AATACACTCCTTAATTGAAGAATCGCAAAACCAGCAAGAAAAGAATGAACAAGAATTATTGGAATTAGAT
AAATGGGCAAGTTTGTGGAATTGGTTTAACATAACAAATTGGCTGTGGTATATAAAATTATTCATAATGA
TAGTAGGAGGCTTGGTAGGTTTAAGAATAGTTTTTGCTGTACTTTCTATAGTGAATAGAGTTAGGCAGGG
ATATTCACCATTATCGTTTCAGACCCACCTCCCAACCCCGAGGGGACCCGACAGGCCCGAAGGAATAGAA
GAAGAAGGTGGAGAGAGAGACAGAGACAGATCCATTCGATTAGTGAACGGATCTCGACGGTATCGCCTTT
AAAAGAAAAGGGGGGATTGGGGGGTACAGTGCAGGGGAAAGAATAGTAGACATAATAGCAACAGACATAC
AAACTAAAGAATTACAAAAACAAATTACAAAAATTCAAAATTTTCGGGTTTATTACAGGGACAGCAGAGA
TCCAGTTTATCGATGAGGCCCTTTCGTCTTCACTCGAGGTGCCCGTCAGTGGGCAGAGCGCACATCGCCC
ACAGTCCCCGAGAAGTTGGGGGGAGGGGTCGGCAATTGAACCGGTGCCTAGAGAAGGTGGCGCGGGGTAA
ACTGGGAAAGTGATGTCGTGTACTGGCTCCGCCTTTTTCCCGAGGGTGGGGGAGAACCGTATATAAGTGC
AGTAGTCGCCGTGAACGTTCTTTTTCGCAACGGGTTTGCCGCCAGAACACAGGTAAGTGCCGTGTGTGGT
TCCCGCGGGCCTGGCCTCTTTACGGGTTATGGCCCTTGCGTGCCTTGAATTACTTCCACCTGGCTGCAGT
ACGTGATTCTTGATCCCGAGCTTCGGGTTGGAAGTGGGTGGGAGAGTTCGAGGCCTTGCGCTTAAGGAGC
CCCTTCGCCTCGTGCTTGAGTTGAGGCCTGGCCTGGGCGCTGGGGCCGCCGCGTGCGAATCTGGTGGCAC
CTTCGCGCCTGTCTCGCTGCTTTCGATAAGTCTCTAGCCATTTAAAATTTTTGATGACCTGCTGCGACGC
TTTTTTTCTGGCAAGATAGTCTTGTAAATGCGGGCCAAGATCTGCACACTGGTATTTCGGTTTTTGGGGC
CGCGGGCGGCGACGGGGCCCGTGCGTCCCAGCGCACATGTTCGGCGAGGCGGGGCCTGCGAGCGCGGCCA
CCGAGAATCGGACGGGGGTAGTCTCAAGCTGGCCGGCCTGCTCTGGTGCCTGGCCTCGCGCCGCCGTGTA
TCGCCCCGCCCTGGGCGGCAAGGCTGGCCCGGTCGGCACCAGTTGCGTGAGCGGAAAGATGGCCGCTTCC
CGGCCCTGCTGCAGGGAGCTCAAAATGGAGGACGCGGCGCTCGGGAGAGCGGGCGGGTGAGTCACCCACA
CAAAGGAAAAGGGCCTTTCCGTCCTCAGCCGTCGCTTCATGTGACTCCACGGAGTACCGGGCGCCGTCCA
GGCACCTCGATTAGTTCTCGAGCTTTTGGAGTACGTCGTCTTTAGGTTGGGGGGAGGGGTTTTATGCGAT
GGAGTTTCCCCACACTGAGTGGGTGGAGACTGAAGTTAGGCCAGCTTGGCACTTGATGTAATTCTCCTTG
GAATTTGCCCTTTTTGAGTTTGGATCTTGGTTCATTCTCAAGCCTCAGACAGTGGTTCAAAGTTTTTTTC
TTCCATTTCAGGTGTCGTGAGGATCCGCGGCCGCGCCGGCTCTAGATCGCGAACGCGTGAATTCCTCGAG
GGCGGCCGCTCTAGAGTCGACGGGCCGCGGTAACAATTGTTAACTAACTTAAGCTAGCAACGGTTTCCCT
CTAGCGGGATCAATTCCGCCCCCCCCCCCTAACGTTACTGGCCGAAGCCGCTTGGAATAAGGCCGGTGTG
CGTTTGTCTATATGTTATTTTCCACCATATTGCCGTCTTTTGGCAATGTGAGGGCCCGGAAACCTGGCCC
TGTCTTCTTGACGAGCATTCCTAGGGGTCTTTCCCCTCTCGCCAAAGGAATGCAAGGTCTGTTGAATGTC
GTGAAGGAAGCAGTTCCTCTGGAAGCTTCTTGAAGACAAACAACGTCTGTAGCGACCCTTTGCAGGCAGC
GGAACCCCCCACCTGGCGACAGGTGCCTCTGCGGCCAAAAGCCACGTGTATAAGATACACCTGCAAAGGC
GGCACAACCCCAGTGCCACGTTGTGAGTTGGATAGTTGTGGAAAGAGTCAAATGGCTCTCCTCAAGCGTA
TTCAACAAGGGGCTGAAGGATGCCCAGAAGGTACCCCATTGTATGGGATCTGATCTGGGGCCTCGGTGCA
CATGCTTTACATGTGTTTAGTCGAGGTTAAAAAAACGTCTAGGCCCCCCGAACCACGGGGACGTGGTTTT
CCTTTGAAAAACACGATAATACCATGAAAAAGCCTGAACTCACCGCGACGTCTGTCGAGAAGTTTCTGAT
CGAAAAGTTCGACAGCGTCTCCGACCTGATGCAGCTCTCGGAGGGCGAAGAATCTCGTGCTTTCAGCTTC
GATGTAGGAGGGCGTGGATATGTCCTGCGGGTAAATAGCTGCGCCGATGGTTTCTACAAAGATCGTTATG
TTTATCGGCACTTTGCATCGGCCGCGCTCCCGATTCCGGAAGTGCTTGACATTGGGGAATTTAGCGAGAG
CCTGACCTATTGCATCTCCCGCCGTGCACAGGGTGTCACGTTGCAAGACCTGCCTGAAACCGAACTGCCC
GCTGTTCTGCAGCCGGTCGCGGAGGCCATGGATGCGATCGCTGCGGCCGATCTTAGCCAGACGAGCGGGT
TCGGCCCATTCGGACCGCAAGGAATCGGTCAATACACTACATGGCGTGATTTCATATGCGCGATTGCTGA
TCCCCATGTGTATCACTGGCAAACTGTGATGGACGACACCGTCAGTGCGTCCGTCGCGCAGGCTCTCGAT
GAGCTGATGCTTTGGGCCGAGGACTGCCCCGAAGTCCGGCACCTCGTGCACGCGGATTTCGGCTCCAACA
ATGTCCTGACGGACAATGGCCGCATAACAGCGGTCATTGACTGGAGCGAGGCGATGTTCGGGGATTCCCA
ATACGAGGTCGCCAACATCTTCTTCTGGAGGCCGTGGTTGGCTTGTATGGAGCAGCAGACGCGCTACTTC
GAGCGGAGGCATCCGGAGCTTGCAGGATCGCCGCGGCTCCGGGCGTATATGCTCCGCATTGGTCTTGACC
AACTCTATCAGAGCTTGGTTGACGGCAATTTCGATGATGCAGCTTGGGCGCAGGGTCGATGCGACGCAAT
CGTCCGATCCGGAGCCGGGACTGTCGGGCGTACACAAATCGCCCGCAGAAGCGCGGCCGTCTGGACCGAT
GGCTGTGTAGAAGTACTCGCCGATAGTGGAAACCGACGCCCCAGCACTCGTCCGAGGGCAAAGGAATAGC
CCGGGCGGGGCGCGTCTGGAACAATCAACCTCTGGATTACAAAATTTGTGAAAGATTGACTGGTATTCTT
AACTATGTTGCTCCTTTTACGCTATGTGGATACGCTGCTTTAATGCCTTTGTATCATGCTATTGCTTCCC
GTATGGCTTTCATTTTCTCCTCCTTGTATAAATCCTGGTTGCTGTCTCTTTATGAGGAGTTGTGGCCCGT
TGTCAGGCAACGTGGCGTGGTGTGCACTGTGTTTGCTGACGCAACCCCCACTGGTTGGGGCATTGCCACC
ACCTGTCAGCTCCTTTCCGGGACTTTCGCTTTCCCCCTCCCTATTGCCACGGCGGAACTCATCGCCGCCT
GCCTTGCCCGCTGCTGGACAGGGGCTCGGCTGTTGGGCACTGACAATTCCGTGGTGTTGTCGGGGAAGCT
GACGTCCTTTCCATGGCTGCTCGCCTGTGTTGCCACCTGGATTCTGCGCGGGACGTCCTTCTGCTACGTC
CCTTCGGCCCTCAATCCAGCGGACCTTCCTTCCCGCGGCCTGCTGCCGGCTCTGCGGCCTCTTCCGCGTC
TTCGCCTTCGCCCTCAGACGAGTCGGATCTCCCTTTGGGCCGCCTCCCCGCCTGGAATTAATTCTGCAGT
CGAGACCTAGAAAAACATGGAGCAATCACAAGTAGCAATACAGCAGCTACCAATGCTGATTGTGCCTGGC
TAGAAGCACAAGAGGAGGAGGAGGTGGGTTTTCCAGTCACACCTCAGGTACCTTTAAGACCAATGACTTA
CAAGGCAGCTGTAGATCTTAGCCACTTTTTAAAAGAAAAGAGGGGACTGGAAGGGCTAATTCACTCCCAA
CGAAGACAAGATATCCTTGATCTGTGGATCTACCACACACAAGGCTACTTCCCTGATTAGCAGAACTACA
CACCAGGGCCAGGGGTCAGATATCCACTGACCTTTGGATGGTGCTACAAGCTAGTACCAGTTGAGCCAGA
TAAGGTAGAAGAGGCCAATAAAGGAGAGAACACCAGCTTGTTACACCCTGTGAGCCTGCATGGGATGGAT
GACCCGGAGAGAGAAGTGTTAGAGTGGAGGTTTGACAGCCGCCTAGCATTTCATCACGTGGCCCGAGAGC
TGCATCCGGAGTACTTCAAGAACTGCTGATATCGAGCTTGCTACAAGGGACTTTCCGCTGGGGACTTTCC
AGGGAGGCGTGGCCTGGGCGGGACTGGGGAGTGGCGAGCCCTCAGATCCTGCATATAAGCAGCTGCTTTT
TGCCTGTACTGGGTCTCTCTGGTTAGACCAGATCTGAGCCTGGGAGCTCTCTGGCTAACTAGGGAACCCA
CTGCTTAAGCCTCAATAAAGCTTGCCTTGAGTGCTTCAAGTAGTGTGTGCCCGTCTGTTGTGTGACTCTG
GTAACTAGAGATCCCTCAGACCCTTTTAGTCAGTGTGGAAAATCTCTAGCAGTAGTAGTTCATGTCATCT
TATTATTCAGTATTTATAACTTGCAAAGAAATGAATATCAGAGAGTGAGAGGCCTTGACATTGCTAGCGT
TTACCGTCGACCTCTAGCTAGAGCTTGGCGTAATCATGGTCATAGCTGTTTCCTGTGTGAAATTGTTATC
CGCTCACAATTCCACACAACATACGAGCCGGAAGCATAAAGTGTAAAGCCTGGGGTGCCTAATGAGTGAG
CTAACTCACATTAATTGCGTTGCGCTCACTGCCCGCTTTCCAGTCGGGAAACCTGTCGTGCCAGCTGCAT
TAATGAATCGGCCAACGCGCGGGGAGAGGCGGTTTGCGTATTGGGCGCTCTTCCGCTTCCTCGCTCACTG
ACTCGCTGCGCTCGGTCGTTCGGCTGCGGCGAGCGGTATCAGCTCACTCAAAGGCGGTAATACGGTTATC
CACAGAATCAGGGGATAACGCAGGAAAGAACATGTGAGCAAAAGGCCAGCAAAAGGCCAGGAACCGTAAA
AAGGCCGCGTTGCTGGCGTTTTTCCATAGGCTCCGCCCCCCTGACGAGCATCACAAAAATCGACGCTCAA
GTCAGAGGTGGCGAAACCCGACAGGACTATAAAGATACCAGGCGTTTCCCCCTGGAAGCTCCCTCGTGCG
CTCTCCTGTTCCGACCCTGCCGCTTACCGGATACCTGTCCGCCTTTCTCCCTTCGGGAAGCGTGGCGCTT
TCTCATAGCTCACGCTGTAGGTATCTCAGTTCGGTGTAGGTCGTTCGCTCCAAGCTGGGCTGTGTGCACG
AACCCCCCGTTCAGCCCGACCGCTGCGCCTTATCCGGTAACTATCGTCTTGAGTCCAACCCGGTAAGACA
CGACTTATCGCCACTGGCAGCAGCCACTGGTAACAGGATTAGCAGAGCGAGGTATGTAGGCGGTGCTACA
GAGTTCTTGAAGTGGTGGCCTAACTACGGCTACACTAGAAGAACAGTATTTGGTATCTGCGCTCTGCTGA
AGCCAGTTACCTTCGGAAAAAGAGTTGGTAGCTCTTGATCCGGCAAACAAACCACCGCTGGTAGCGGTGG
TTTTTTTGTTTGCAAGCAGCAGATTACGCGCAGAAAAAAAGGATCTCAAGAAGATCCTTTGATCTTTTCT
ACGGGGTCTGACGCTCAGTGGAACGAAAACTCACGTTAAGGGATTTTGGTCATGAGATTATCAAAAAGGA
TCTTCACCTAGATCCTTTTAAATTAAAAATGAAGTTTTAAATCAATCTAAAGTATATATGAGTAAACTTG
GTCTGACAGTTACCAATGCTTAATCAGTGAGGCACCTATCTCAGCGATCTGTCTATTTCGTTCATCCATA
GTTGCCTGACTCCCCGTCGTGTAGATAACTACGATACGGGAGGGCTTACCATCTGGCCCCAGTGCTGCAA
TGATACCGCGAGACCCACGCTCACCGGCTCCAGATTTATCAGCAATAAACCAGCCAGCCGGAAGGGCCGA
GCGCAGAAGTGGTCCTGCAACTTTATCCGCCTCCATCCAGTCTATTAATTGTTGCCGGGAAGCTAGAGTA
AGTAGTTCGCCAGTTAATAGTTTGCGCAACGTTGTTGCCATTGCTACAGGCATCGTGGTGTCACGCTCGT
CGTTTGGTATGGCTTCATTCAGCTCCGGTTCCCAACGATCAAGGCGAGTTACATGATCCCCCATGTTGTG
CAAAAAAGCGGTTAGCTCCTTCGGTCCTCCGATCGTTGTCAGAAGTAAGTTGGCCGCAGTGTTATCACTC
ATGGTTATGGCAGCACTGCATAATTCTCTTACTGTCATGCCATCCGTAAGATGCTTTTCTGTGACTGGTG
AGTACTCAACCAAGTCATTCTGAGAATAGTGTATGCGGCGACCGAGTTGCTCTTGCCCGGCGTCAATACG
GGATAATACCGCGCCACATAGCAGAACTTTAAAAGTGCTCATCATTGGAAAACGTTCTTCGGGGCGAAAA
CTCTCAAGGATCTTACCGCTGTTGAGATCCAGTTCGATGTAACCCACTCGTGCACCCAACTGATCTTCAG
CATCTTTTACTTTCACCAGCGTTTCTGGGTGAGCAAAAACAGGAAGGCAAAATGCCGCAAAAAAGGGAAT
AAGGGCGACACGGAAATGTTGAATACTCATACTCTTCCTTTTTCAATATTATTGAAGCATTTATCAGGGT
TATTGTCTCATGAGCGGATACATATTTGAATGTATTTAGAAAAATAAACAAATAGGGGTTCCGCGCACAT
TTCCCCGAAAAGTGCCACCTGACGTCGACGGATCGGGAGATCAACTTGTTTATTGCAGCTTATAATGGTT
ACAAATAAAGCAATAGCATCACAAATTTCACAAATAAAGCATTTTTTTCACTGCATTCTAGTTGTGGTTT
GTCCAAACTCATCAATGTATCTTATCATGTCTGGATCAACTGGATAACTCAAGCTAACCAAAATCATCCC
AAACTTCCCACCCCATACCCTATTACCACTGCCAATTACCTGTGGTTTCATTTACTCTAAACCTGTGATT
CCTCTGAATTATTTTCATTTTAAAGAAATTGTATTTGTTAAATATGTACTACAAACTTAGTAGT
